Addgene plasmid #104586: pYZ205
Purpose: Express SNAP-6His-CBD
Depositing lab: New England Biolabs & Yinhua Zhang. Depositing organization: New England Biolabs.
Backbone
  Vector backbone: pSNAP-tag(T7)-2 (N9181)
  Backbone manufacturer: NEB
  Backbone size w/o insert (bp): 5888
  Vector type: Bacterial Expression
Growth in bacteria
  Bacterial resistance: Ampicillin, 100 μg/mL
  Growth temperature: 37°C
  Growth strain: C2566
  Copy number: Unknown
Gene/Insert
  Gene/Insert name: SNAP-6His-CBD (alt name: CBD (chitin-binding domain))
  Species: H. sapiens (human); Bacillus circulans WL-12
  Insert size (bp): 727
  Promoter: T7
  Cloning method: Restriction Enzyme; 5′ cloning site unknown (unknown if destroyed); 3′ cloning site unknown (unknown if destroyed)
  Sequencing primers: 5′ T7
Terms and licenses: Academic/Nonprofit Terms; Industry Terms
Depositor comments: This plasmid is covered by one or more patents, trademarks and/or copyrights owned or controlled by New England Biolabs, Inc (NEB). For more information about commercial rights, please contact NEB's Global Business Development team at .
How to cite: pYZ205 was a gift from New England Biolabs & Yinhua Zhang (Addgene plasmid # 104586 ; http://n2t.net/addgene:104586 ; RRID:Addgene_104586)
