[The description below was written by a language model from this plasmid's Addgene catalogue record and pLannotate feature annotations shown in this document.]
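Description:
pYZ205 is a bacterial expression plasmid built on the NEB pSNAP-tag(T7)-2 backbone and designed to produce a SNAP-6His-CBD fusion protein in E. coli. The sequenced plasmid is about 6.6 kb. It replicates from a ColE1/pMB1-type origin and retains the rop gene and a fragment of the pBR322 bom region, features associated with moderated copy number, although the record lists copy number as unknown. An M13 phage origin is also present, which in principle allows single-stranded DNA production. Selection is by ampicillin through the β-lactamase gene under its own promoter. Short tetracycline-resistance and mbeC fragments are annotated as well; they appear to be non-functional remnants of the pBR322/ColE1 lineage.

The expression cassette consists of a T7 promoter followed directly by a lac operator and the T7 gene 10 ribosome binding site, with a T7 terminator downstream. A plasmid-borne lacI gene supplies repressor, so transcription depends on a host providing T7 RNA polymerase and can be induced with IPTG. Five tandem copies of the rrnB T1 terminator sit upstream of the promoter, presumably to block read-through transcription and reduce leaky expression. The open reading frame encodes SNAP-tag, a human O6-alkylguanine-DNA-alkyltransferase variant that reacts covalently with benzylguanine derivatives. This is followed by a histidine tag (six residues per the catalogue) and the chitin-binding domain from Bacillus circulans chitinase A1. A small fragment matching a T7 gene 10B-derived solubility tag is annotated after the CBD, and its role is not stated. The fusion can be purified by metal-affinity chromatography or captured on chitin, and labelled or immobilised through the SNAP-tag, though the record gives no purpose beyond expression.
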