Features (pLannotate 1.2.2; 25 found; start..end, strand, type, name):
     35..139     +  promoter       AmpR promoter: bla
    140..1000    +  CDS            AmpR: β-lactamase; bla; confers resistance to ampicillin, carbenicillin, and related antibiotics
   1042..1555    -  rep_origin     M13 ori (sequence partly withheld): M13 bacteriophage origin of replication; arrow indicates direction of (+) strand synthesis
   1666..2254    +  rep_origin     ori: high-copy-number ColE1/pMB1/pBR322/pUC origin of replication
   2431..2521    -  misc_feature   bom (fragment): basis of mobility region from pBR322
   2623..2814    -  CDS            rop: Rop protein, which maintains plasmids at low copy number; rop
   2855..2965    +  CDS            mbeC (fragment): MBEC_ECOLX - Experimental evidence at protein level: Swiss-Prot protein existence level 1. Required for efficient mobilization of ColE1 plasmid and is thus essential to promote the specific transfer of the plasmid during conjugation. Probably functions by inducing DNA bending, helping the MbeA relaxase to melt the DNA around the nic site and cleave the phosphodiester bond. Binds specifically double-stranded DNA (dsDNA) containing the ColE1 oriT but does not recognize the inverted repeat (IR). From Escherichia coli.
   3000..3322    -  CDS            TcR (fragment): tetracycline efflux protein; tet; confers resistance to tetracycline
   3337..3358    -  protein_bind   CAP binding site: CAP binding activates transcription in the presence of cAMP. E. coli catabolite activator protein
   3371..4453    -  CDS            lacI: lac repressor; lacI; The lac repressor binds to the lac operator to inhibit transcription in E. coli. This inhibition can be relieved by adding lactose or isopropyl-β-D-thiogalactopyranoside (IPTG).
   4454..4531    -  promoter       lacI promoter: lacI
   4539..4632    -  CDS            TcR (fragment): tetracycline efflux protein; tet; confers resistance to tetracycline
   4684..4770    +  terminator     rrnB T1 terminator: Escherichia coli rrnB; transcription terminator T1 from the E. coli rrnB gene
   4867..4953    +  terminator     rrnB T1 terminator: Escherichia coli rrnB; transcription terminator T1 from the E. coli rrnB gene
   5050..5136    +  terminator     rrnB T1 terminator: Escherichia coli rrnB; transcription terminator T1 from the E. coli rrnB gene
   5233..5319    +  terminator     rrnB T1 terminator: Escherichia coli rrnB; transcription terminator T1 from the E. coli rrnB gene
   5416..5502    +  terminator     rrnB T1 terminator: Escherichia coli rrnB; transcription terminator T1 from the E. coli rrnB gene
   5637..5655    +  promoter       T7 promoter: promoter for bacteriophage T7 RNA polymerase
   5656..5680    +  protein_bind   lac operator: The lac repressor binds to the lac operator to inhibit transcription in E. coli. This inhibition can be relieved by adding lactose or isopropyl-β-D-thiogalactopyranoside (IPTG). lac repressor encoded by lacI
   5695..5717    +  RBS            RBS: efficient ribosome binding site from bacteriophage T7 gene 10 (Olins and Rangwala, 1989)
   5725..6270    +  CDS            SNAP-tag®: human O6-alkylguanine-DNA-alkyltransferase variant that forms covalent bonds with benzylguanine derivatives optimized for bacterial expression
   6297..6315    +  CDS            9xHis (fragment): 9xHis affinity tag
   6315..6450    +  CDS            CBD (fragment): chitin binding domain from chitinase A1 (Watanabe et al., 1994); Bacillus circulans chiA
   6486..6535    +  CDS            SET1 (fragment): solubility-enhancement tag derived from T7 phage gene 10B
   6543..6590    +  terminator     T7 terminator: transcription terminator for bacteriophage T7 RNA polymerase
>Addgene plasmid #104586 | pYZ205 | addgene full sequence | sequence record 266802 | Addgene NGS Result
AACTACGTCAGGTGGCACTTTTCGGGGAAATGTGCGCGGAACCCCTATTTGTTTATTTTTCTAAATACAT
TCAAATATGTATCCGCTCATGAGACAATAACCCTGATAAATGCTTCAATAATATTGAAAAAGGAAGAGTA
TGAGTATTCAACATTTCCGTGTCGCCCTTATTCCCTTTTTTGCGGCATTTTGCCTTCCTGTTTTTGCTCA
CCCAGAAACGCTGGTGAAAGTAAAAGATGCTGAAGATCAGTTGGGTGCACGAGTGGGTTACATCGAACTG
GATCTCAACAGCGGTAAGATCCTTGAGAGTTTTCGCCCCGAAGAACGTTTCCCAATGATGAGCACTTTTA
AAGTTCTGCTATGTGGCGCGGTATTATCCCGTGTTGACGCCGGGCAAGAGCAACTCGGTCGCCGCATACA
CTATTCTCAGAATGACTTGGTTGAGTACTCACCAGTCACAGAAAAGCATCTTACGGATGGCATGACAGTA
AGAGAATTATGCAGTGCTGCCATAACCATGAGTGATAACACTGCGGCCAACTTACTTCTGACAACGATCG
GAGGACCGAAGGAGCTAACCGCTTTTTTGCACAACATGGGGGATCATGTAACTCGCCTTGATCGTTGGGA
ACCGGAGCTGAATGAAGCCATACCAAACGACGAGCGTGACACCACGATGCCTGTAGCAATGGCAACAACG
TTGCGCAAACTATTAACTGGCGAACTACTTACTCTAGCTTCCCGGCAACAATTAATAGACTGGATGGAGG
CGGATAAAGTTGCAGGACCACTTCTGCGCTCGGCCCTTCCGGCTGGCTGGTTTATTGCTGATAAATCTGG
AGCCGGTGAGCGTGGGTCTCGCGGTATCATTGCAGCACTGGGGCCAGATGGTAAGCCCTCCCGTATCGTA
GTTATCTACACGACGGGGAGTCAGGCAACTATGGATGAACGAAATAGACAGATCGCTGAGATAGGTGCCT
CACTGATTAAGCATTGGTAACTGTCAGACCAAGTTTACTCATATATACTTTAGATTGATT
[38 nt withheld, positions 1041-1078]
A
[37 nt withheld, positions 1080-1116]
ATTTTGTTAAAATTCGCGTTAAATTTTTGTTAAATCAGCTCATTTTTTAACCAATAGGCCGAAATCGGCA
AAATCCCTTATAAATCAAAAGAATAGCCCGAGATAGGGT
[37 nt withheld, positions 1226-1262]
AAAGAACGTGGACTCCAACGTCAAAGG
[141 nt withheld, positions 1290-1430]
G
[125 nt withheld, positions 1432-1556]
AAAGGATCTAGGTGAAGATCCTTTTTGATAATCTCATGACCAAAATCCCTTAACGTGAGTTTTCGTTCCA
CTGAGCGTCAGACCCCGTAGAAAAGATCAAAGGATCTTCTTGAGATCCTTTTTTTCTGCGCGTAATCTGC
TGCTTGCAAACAAAAAAACCACCGCTACCAGCGGTGGTTTGTTTGCCGGATCAAGAGCTACCAACTCTTT
TTCCGAAGGTAACTGGCTTCAGCAGAGCGCAGATACCAAATACTGTCCTTCTAGTGTAGCCGTAGTTAGG
CCACCACTTCAAGAACTCTGTAGCACCGCCTACATACCTCGCTCTGCTAATCCTGTTACCAGTGGCTGCT
GCCAGTGGCGATAAGTCGTGTCTTACCGGGTTGGACTCAAGACGATAGTTACCGGATAAGGCGCAGCGGT
CGGGCTGAACGGGGGGTTCGTGCACACAGCCCAGCTTGGAGCGAACGACCTACACCGAACTGAGATACCT
ACAGCGTGAGCTATGAGAAAGCGCCACGCTTCCCGAAGGGAGAAAGGCGGACAGGTATCCGGTAAGCGGC
AGGGTCGGAACAGGAGAGCGCACGAGGGAGCTTCCAGGGGGAAACGCCTGGTATCTTTATAGTCCTGTCG
GGTTTCGCCACCTCTGACTTGAGCGTCGATTTTTGTGATGCTCGTCAGGGGGGCGGAGCCTATGGAAAAA
CGCCAGCAACGCGGCCTTTTTACGGTTCCTGGCCTTTTGCTGGCCTTTTGCTCACATGTTCTTTCCTGCG
TTATCCCCTGATTCTGTGGATAACCGTATTACCGCCTTTGAGTGAGCTGATACCGCTCGCCGCAGCCGAA
CGACCGAGCGCAGCGAGTCAGTGAGCGAGGAAGCTATGGTGCACTCTCAGTACAATCTGCTCTGATGCCG
CATAGTTAAGCCAGTATACACTCCGCTATCGCTACGTGACTGGGTCATGGCTGCGCCCCGACACCCGCCA
ACACCCGCTGACGCGCCCTGACGGGCTTGTCTGCTCCCGGCATCCGCTTACAGACAAGCTGTGACCGTCT
CCGGGAGCTGCATGTGTCAGAGGTTTTCACCGTCATCACCGAAACGCGCGAGGCAGCTGCGGTAAAGCTC
ATCAGCGTGGTCGTGCAGCGATTCACAGATGTCTGCCTGTTCATCCGCGTCCAGCTCGTTGAGTTTCTCC
AGAAGCGTTAATGTCTGGCTTCTGATAAAGCGGGCCATGTTAAGGGCGGTTTTTTCCTGTTTGGTCACTG
ATGCCTCCGTGTAAGGGGGATTTCTGTTCATGGGGGTAATGATACCGATGAAACGAGAGAGGATGCTCAC
GATACGGGTTACTGATGATGAACATGCCCGGTTACTGGAACGTTGTGAGGGTAAACAACTGGCGGTATGG
ATGCGGCGGGACCAGAGAAAAATCACTCAGGGTCAATGCCAGCCGAACGCCAGCAAGACGTAGCCCAGCG
CGTCGGCCGCCATGCCGGCGATAATGGCCTGCTTCTCGCCGAAACGTTTGGTGGCGGGACCAGTGACGAA
GGCTTGAGCGAGGGCGTGCAAGATTCCGAATACCGCAAGCGACAGGCCGATCATCGTCGCGCTCCAGCGA
AAGCGGTCCTCGCCGAAAATGACCCAGAGCGCTGCCGGCACCTGTCCTACGAGTTGCATGATAAAGAAGA
CAGTCATAAGTGCGGCGACGATAGTCATGCCCCGCGCCCACCGGAAGGAGCTGACTGGGTTGAAGGCTCT
CAAGGGCATCGGTCGAGATCCCGGTGCCTAATGAGTGAGCTAACTTACATTAATTGCGTTGCGCTCACTG
CCCGCTTTCCAGTCGGGAAACCTGTCGTGCCAGCTGCATTAATGAATCGGCCAACGCGCGGGGAGAGGCG
GTTTGCGTATTGGGCGCCAGGGTGGTTTTTCTTTTCACCAGTGAGACGGGCAACAGCTGATTGCCCTTCA
CCGCCTGGCCCTGAGAGAGTTGCAGCAAGCGGTCCACGCTGGTTTGCCCCAGCAGGCGAAAATCCTGTTT
GATGGTGGTTAACGGCGGGATATAACATGAGCTGTCTTCGGTATCGTCGTATCCCACTACCGAGATGTCC
GCACCAACGCGCAGCCCGGACTCGGTAATGGCGCGCATTGCGCCCAGCGCCATCTGATCGTTGGCAACCA
GCATCGCAGTGGGAACGATGCCCTCATTCAGCATTTGCATGGTTTGTTGAAAACCGGACATGGCACTCCA
GTCGCCTTCCCGTTCCGCTATCGGCTGAATTTGATTGCGAGTGAGATATTTATGCCAGCCAGCCAGACGC
AGACGCGCCGAGACAGAACTTAATGGGCCCGCTAACAGCGCGATTTGCTGGTGACCCAATGCGACCAGAT
GCTCCACGCCCAGTCGCGTACCGTCTTCATGGGAGAAAATAATACTGTTGATGGGTGTCTGGTCAGAGAC
ATCAAGAAATAACGCCGGAACATTAGTGCAGGCAGCTTCCACAGCAATGGCATCCTGGTCATCCAGCGGA
TAGTTAATGATCAGCCCACTGACGCGTTGCGCGAGAAGATTGTGCACCGCCGCTTTACAGGCTTCGACGC
CGCTTCGTTCTACCATCGACACCACCACGCTGGCACCCAGTTGATCGGCGCGAGATTTAATCGCCGCGAC
AATTTGCGACGGCGCGTGCAGGGCCAGACTGGAGGTGGCAACGCCAATCAGCAACGACTGTTTGCCCGCC
AGTTGTTGTGCCACGCGGTTGGGAATGTAATTCAGCTCCGCCATCGCCGCTTCCACTTTTTCCCGCGTTT
TCGCAGAAACGTGGCTGGCCTGGTTCACCACGCGGGAAACGGTCTGATAAGAGACACCGGCATACTCTGC
GACATCGTATAACGTTACTGGTTTCACATTCACCACCCTGAATTGACTCTCTTCCGGGCGCTATCATGCC
ATACCGCGAAAGGTTTTGCGCCATTCGATGGTGTCCGGGATCTCGACGCTCTCCCTTATGCGACTCCTGC
ATTAGGAAGCAGCCCAGTAGTAGGTTGAGGCCGTTGAGCACCGCCGCCGCAAGGAATGGTGCATGCCGGC
ATGCCGCCCTTTCGTCTTCAAGAATTAATTCCCAATTCCCCAGGCATCAAATAAAACGAAAGGCTCAGTC
GAAAGACTGGGCCTTTCGTTTTATCTGTTGTTTGTCGGTGAACGCTCTCCTGAGTAGGACAAATCCGCCG
GGAGCGGATTTGAACGTTGCGAAGCAACGGCCCGGAGGGTGGCGGGCAGGACGCCCGCCATAAACTGCCA
GGAATTAATTCCCCAGGCATCAAATAAAACGAAAGGCTCAGTCGAAAGACTGGGCCTTTCGTTTTATCTG
TTGTTTGTCGGTGAACGCTCTCCTGAGTAGGACAAATCCGCCGGGAGCGGATTTGAACGTTGCGAAGCAA
CGGCCCGGAGGGTGGCGGGCAGGACGCCCGCCATAAACTGCCAGGAATTAATTCCCCAGGCATCAAATAA
AACGAAAGGCTCAGTCGAAAGACTGGGCCTTTCGTTTTATCTGTTGTTTGTCGGTGAACGCTCTCCTGAG
TAGGACAAATCCGCCGGGAGCGGATTTGAACGTTGCGAAGCAACGGCCCGGAGGGTGGCGGGCAGGACGC
CCGCCATAAACTGCCAGGAATTAATTCCCCAGGCATCAAATAAAACGAAAGGCTCAGTCGAAAGACTGGG
CCTTTCGTTTTATCTGTTGTTTGTCGGTGAACGCTCTCCTGAGTAGGACAAATCCGCCGGGAGCGGATTT
GAACGTTGCGAAGCAACGGCCCGGAGGGTGGCGGGCAGGACGCCCGCCATAAACTGCCAGGAATTAATTC
CCCAGGCATCAAATAAAACGAAAGGCTCAGTCGAAAGACTGGGCCTTTCGTTTTATCTGTTGTTTGTCGG
TGAACGCTCTCCTGAGTAGGACAAATCCGCCGGGAGCGGATTTGAACGTTGCGAAGCAACGGCCCGGAGG
GTGGCGGGCAGGACGCCCGCCATAAACTGCCAGGAATTGGGGATCGGAATTAATTCCCGGTTTAAACCGG
GGATCTCGATCCCGCGAAATTAATACGACTCACTATAGGGGAATTGTGAGCGGATAACAATTCCCCTCTA
GAAATAATTTTGTTTAACTTTAAGAAGGAGATATACATATGGACAAAGATTGCGAAATGAAACGTACCAC
CCTGGATAGCCCGCTGGGCAAACTGGAACTGAGCGGCTGCGAACAGGGCCTGCATGAAATTAAACTGCTG
GGTAAAGGCACCAGCGCGGCCGATGCGGTTGAAGTTCCGGCCCCGGCCGCCGTGCTGGGTGGTCCGGAAC
CGCTGATGCAGGCGACCGCGTGGCTGAACGCGTATTTTCATCAGCCGGAAGCGATTGAAGAATTTCCGGT
TCCGGCGCTGCATCATCCGGTGTTTCAGCAGGAGAGCTTTACCCGTCAGGTGCTGTGGAAACTGCTGAAA
GTGGTTAAATTTGGCGAAGTGATTAGCTATCAGCAGCTGGCGGCCCTGGCGGGTAATCCGGCGGCCACCG
CCGCCGTTAAAACCGCGCTGAGCGGTAACCCGGTGCCGATTCTGATTCCGTGCCATCGTGTGGTTAGCTC
TAGCGGTGCGGTTGGCGGTTATGAAGGTGGTCTGGCGGTGAAAGAGTGGCTGCTGGCCCATGAAGGTCAT
CGTCTGGGTAAACCGGGTCTGGGACCTGCAGGTATAGGCGCGCCAGGATCCCACCACCACCACCACCACG
CTTGGCAGGTCAACACAGCTTATACTGCGGGACAATTGGTCACATATAACGGCAAGACGTATAAATGTTT
GCAGCCCCACACCTCCTTGGCAGGATGGGAACCATCCAACGTTCCTGCCTTGTGGCAGCTTCAATGACTC
GAGGTTAATTAAGCGGCCGCATTGATCCGGCTGCTAACAAAGCCCGAAAGGAAGCTGAGTTGGCTGCTGC
CACCGCTGAGCAATAACTAGCATAACCCCTTGGGGCCTCTAAACGGGTCTTGAGGGGTTTTTTGCTGAAA
GGAGGAACTATATCCGGAT
